>Addgene plasmid #166759 | Venus-BimEL(Bid)-pEGFP-C1 | addgene full sequence | sequence record 328842 | Addgene NGS Result
GGATAACCGTATTACCGCCATGCATTAGTTATTAATAGTAATCAATTACGGGGTCATTAGTTCATAGCCC
ATATATGGAGTTCCGCGTTACATAACTTACGGTAAATGGCCCGCCTGGCTGACCGCCCAACGACCCCCGC
CCATTGACGTCAATAATGACGTATGTTCCCATAGTAACGCCAATAGGGACTTTCCATTGACGTCAATGGG
TGGAGTATTTACGGTAAACTGCCCACTTGGCAGTACATCAAGTGTATCATATGCCAAGTACGCCCCCTAT
TGACGTCAATGACGGTAAATGGCCCGCCTGGCATTATGCCCAGTACATGACCTTATGGGACTTTCCTACT
TGGCAGTACATCTACGTATTAGTCATCGCTATTACCATGGTGATGCGGTTTTGGCAGTACATCAATGGGC
GTGGATAGCGGTTTGACTCACGGGGATTTCCAAGTCTCCACCCCATTGACGTCAATGGGAGTTTGTTTTG
GCACCAAAATCAACGGGACTTTCCAAAATGTCGTAACAACTCCGCCCCATTGACGCAAATGGGCGGTAGG
CGTGTACGGTGGGAGGTCTATATAAGCAGAGCTGGTTTAGTGAACCGTCAGATCCGCTAGCGCTACCGGT
CGCCACCATGGTGAGCAAGGGCGAGGAGCTGTTCACCGGGGTGGTGCCCATCCTGGTCGAGCTGGACGGC
GACGTAAACGGCCACAAGTTCAGCGTGTCCGGCGAGGGCGAGGGCGATGCCACCTACGGCAAGCTGACCC
TGAAGCTGATCTGCACCACCGGCAAGCTGCCCGTGCCCTGGCCCACCCTCGTGACCACCCTGGGCTACGG
CCTGCAGTGCTTCGCCCGCTACCCCGACCACATGAAGCAGCACGACTTCTTCAAGTCCGCCATGCCCGAA
GGCTACGTCCAGGAGCGCACCATCTTCTTCAAGGACGACGGCAACTACAAGACCCGCGCCGAGGTGAAGT
TCGAGGGCGACACCCTGGTGAACCGCATCGAGCTGAAGGGCATCGACTTCAAGGAGGACGGCAACATCCT
GGGGCACAAGCTGGAGTACAACTACAACAGCCACAACGTCTATATCACCGCCGACAAGCAGAAGAACGGC
ATCAAGGCCAACTTCAAGATCCGCCACAACATCGAGGACGGCGGCGTGCAGCTCGCCGACCACTACCAGC
AGAACACCCCCATCGGCGACGGCCCCGTGCTGCTGCCCGACAACCACTACCTGAGCTACCAGTCCGCCCT
GAGCAAAGACCCCAACGAGAAGCGCGATCACATGGTCCTGCTGGAACGCGTGACCGCCGCCGGGATCACT
CTCGGCATGGACGAGCTGTACAAGGGAGGCTCCATGGCCAAGCAACCTTCTGATGTAAGTTCTGAGTGTG
ACAGAGAAGGTGGACAATTGCAGCCTGCTGAGAGGCCTCCCCAGCTCAGGCCTGGGGCCCCTACCTCCCT
ACAGACAGAACCGCAAGGTAATCCCGACGGCGAAGGGGACCGCTGCCCCCACGGCAGCCCTCAGGGCCCG
CTGGCCCCACCGGCCAGCCCTGGCCCTTTTGCTACCAGATCCCCACTTTTCATCTTTGTGAGAAGATCTT
CTCTGCTGTCCCGGTCCTCCAGTGGGTATTTCTCTTTTGACACAGACAGGAGCCCGGCACCCATGAGTTG
TGACAAGTCAACACAAACCCCAAGTCCTCCTTGCCAGGCCTTCAACCACTATCTCAGTGCAATGGCTTCC
ATACGACAGTCTCAGGAGGAACCTGAAGATCTGCGCATCATCCACAACATTGCCAGACATCTCGCCCAAA
TAGGCGATGAGATGGACCACAACTACACAAGGAGGGTGTTTGCAAATGATTACCGCGAGGCTGAAGACCA
CCCTCAAATGGTTATCTTACAACTGTTACGCTTTATCTTCCGTCTGGTATGGAGAAGGCATTAACTCGAG
CTCAAGCTTCGAATTCTGCAGTCGACGGTACCGCGGGCCCGGGATCCACCGGATCTAGATAACTGATCAT
AATCAGCCATACCACATTTGTAGAGGTTTTACTTGCTTTAAAAAACCTCCCACACCTCCCCCTGAACCTG
AAACATAAAATGAATGCAATTGTTGTTGTTAACTTGTTTATTGCAGCTTATAATGGTTACAAATAAAGCA
ATAGCATCACAAATTTCACAAATAAAGCATTTTTTTCACTGCATTCTAGTTGTGGTTTGTCCAAACTCAT
CAATGTATCTTAAGGCGTAAATTGTAAGCGTTAATATTTTGTTAAAATTCGCGTTAAATTTTTGTTAAAT
CAGCTCATTTTTTAACCAATAGGCCGAAATCGGCAAAATCCCTTATAAATCAAAAGAATAGACCGAGATA
GGGT
[37 nt withheld, positions 2385-2421]
AAAGAACGTGGACTCCAACGTCAAAGG
[49 nt withheld, positions 2449-2497]
T
[91 nt withheld, positions 2499-2589]
G
[124 nt withheld, positions 2591-2714]
CAGGTGGCACTTTTCGGGGAAATGTGCGCGGAACCCCTATTTGTTTATTTTTCTAAATACATTCAAATAT
GTATCCGCTCATGAGACAATAACCCTGATAAATGCTTCAATAATATTGAAAAAGGAAGAGTCCTGAGGCG
GAAAGAACCAGCTGTGGAATGTGTGTCAGTTAGGGTGTGGAAAGTCCCCAGGCTCCCCAGCAGGCAGAAG
TATGCAAAGCATGCATCTCAATTAGTCAGCAACCAGGTGTGGAAAGTCCCCAGGCTCCCCAGCAGGCAGA
AGTATGCAAAGCATGCATCTCAATTAGTCAGCAACCATAGTCCCGCCCCTAACTCCGCCCATCCCGCCCC
TAACTCCGCCCAGTTCCGCCCATTCTCCGCCCCATGGCTGACTAATTTTTTTTATTTATGCAGAGGCCGA
GGCCGCCTCGGCCTCTGAGCTATTCCAGAAGTAGTGAGGAGGCTTTTTTGGAGGCCTAGGCTTTTGCAAA
GATCGATCAAGAGACAGGATGAGGATCGTTTCGCATGATTGAACAAGATGGATTGCACGCAGGTTCTCCG
GCCGCTTGGGTGGAGAGGCTATTCGGCTATGACTGGGCACAACAGACAATCGGCTGCTCTGATGCCGCCG
TGTTCCGGCTGTCAGCGCAGGGGCGCCCGGTTCTTTTTGTCAAGACCGACCTGTCCGGTGCCCTGAATGA
ACTGCAAGACGAGGCAGCGCGGCTATCGTGGCTGGCCACGACGGGCGTTCCTTGCGCAGCTGTGCTCGAC
GTTGTCACTGAAGCGGGAAGGGACTGGCTGCTATTGGGCGAAGTGCCGGGGCAGGATCTCCTGTCATCTC
ACCTTGCTCCTGCCGAGAAAGTATCCATCATGGCTGATGCAATGCGGCGGCTGCATACGCTTGATCCGGC
TACCTGCCCATTCGACCACCAAGCGAAACATCGCATCGAGCGAGCACGTACTCGGATGGAAGCCGGTCTT
GTCGATCAGGATGATCTGGACGAAGAGCATCAGGGGCTCGCGCCAGCCGAACTGTTCGCCAGGCTCAAGG
CGAGCATGCCCGACGGCGAGGATCTCGTCGTGACCCATGGCGATGCCTGCTTGCCGAATATCATGGTGGA
AAATGGCCGCTTTTCTGGATTCATCGACTGTGGCCGGCTGGGTGTGGCGGACCGCTATCAGGACATAGCG
TTGGCTACCCGTGATATTGCTGAAGAGCTTGGCGGCGAATGGGCTGACCGCTTCCTCGTGCTTTACGGTA
TCGCCGCTCCCGATTCGCAGCGCATCGCCTTCTATCGCCTTCTTGACGAGTTCTTCTGAGCGGGACTCTG
GGGTTCGAAATGACCGACCAAGCGACGCCCAACCTGCCATCACGAGATTTCGATTCCACCGCCGCCTTCT
ATGAAAGGTTGGGCTTCGGAATCGTTTTCCGGGACGCCGGCTGGATGATCCTCCAGCGCGGGGATCTCAT
GCTGGAGTTCTTCGCCCACCCTAGGGGGAGGCTAACTGAAACACGGAAGGAGACAATACCGGAAGGAACC
CGCGCTATGACGGCAATAAAAAGACAGAATAAAACGCACGGTGTTGGGTCGTTTGTTCATAAACGCGGGG
TTCGGTCCCAGGGCTGGCACTCTGTCGATACCCCACCGAGACCCCATTGGGGCCAATACGCCCGCGTTTC
TTCCTTTTCCCCACCCCACCCCCCAAGTTCGGGTGAAGGCCCAGGGCTCGCAGCCAACGTCGGGGCGGCA
GGCCCTGCCATAGCCTCAGGTTACTCATATATACTTTAGATTGATTTAAAACTTCATTTTTAATTTAAAA
GGATCTAGGTGAAGATCCTTTTTGATAATCTCATGACCAAAATCCCTTAACGTGAGTTTTCGTTCCACTG
AGCGTCAGACCCCGTAGAAAAGATCAAAGGATCTTCTTGAGATCCTTTTTTTCTGCGCGTAATCTGCTGC
TTGCAAACAAAAAAACCACCGCTACCAGCGGTGGTTTGTTTGCCGGATCAAGAGCTACCAACTCTTTTTC
CGAAGGTAACTGGCTTCAGCAGAGCGCAGATACCAAATACTGTTCTTCTAGTGTAGCCGTAGTTAGGCCA
CCACTTCAAGAACTCTGTATCACCGCCTACATACCTCGCTCTGCTAATCCTGTTACCAGTGGCTGCTGCC
AGTGGCGATAAGTCGTGTCTTACCGGGTTGGACTCAAGACGATAGTTACCGGATAAGGCGCAGCGGTCGG
GCTGAACGGGGGGTTCGTGCACACAGCCCAGCTTGGAGCGAACGACCTACACCGAACTGAGATACCTACA
GCGTGAGCTATGAGAAAGCGCCACGCTTCCCGAAGGGAGAAAGGCGGACAGGTATCCGGTAAGCGGCAGG
GTCGGAACAGGAGAGCGCACGAGGGAGCTTCCAGGGGGAAACGCCTGGTATCTTTATAGTCCTGTCGGGT
TTCGCCACCTCTGACTTGAGCGTCGATTTTTGTGATGCTCGTCAGGGGGGCGGAGCCTATGGAAAAACGC
CAGCAACGCGGCCTTTTTACGGTTCCTGGCCTTTTGCTGGCCTTTTGCTCACATGTTCTTTCCTGCGTTA
TCCCCTGATTCTGT
Features (pLannotate 1.2.2; 15 found; start..end, strand, type, name):
     86..389     +  enhancer       CMV enhancer: human cytomegalovirus immediate early enhancer
    390..593     +  promoter       CMV promoter: human cytomegalovirus (CMV) immediate early promoter
    638..1354    +  CDS            Venus: Venus is a basic (constitutively fluorescent) yellow fluorescent protein published in 2002, derived from Aequorea victoria. It is reported to be a rapidly-maturing weak dimer with moderate acid sensitivity.
   1364..1951    +  CDS            Bcl2l11: B2L11_MOUSE - Also known as Bim. Experimental evidence at protein level: Swiss-Prot protein existence level 1. Induces apoptosis and anoikis. The isoforms vary in cytotoxicity with isoform BimS being the most potent and isoform BimEL being the least potent. From Mus musculus (Mouse).
   1955..2007    +  misc_feature   MCS: multiple cloning site
   2024..2108    +  CDS            large T antigen (fragment): large T antigen from SV40 (simian virus 40)
   2131..2252    +  polyA_signal   SV40 poly(A) signal: SV40 polyadenylation signal
   2286..2714    -  rep_origin     f1 ori (sequence partly withheld): f1 bacteriophage origin of replication; arrow indicates direction of (+) strand synthesis
   2741..2845    +  promoter       AmpR promoter: bla
   2847..3204    +  promoter       SV40 promoter: SV40 enhancer and early promoter
   3239..4033    +  CDS            NeoR/KanR: aminoglycoside phosphotransferase from Tn5; aph(3')-II (or nptII); confers resistance to neomycin, kanamycin, and G418 (Geneticin®)
   4054..4206    +  CDS            ble (fragment): BLE_KLEPN - Experimental evidence at protein level: Swiss-Prot protein existence level 1. Binding protein with a strong affinity to the bleomycin family of antibiotics. Binds to CL990; an antimitotic-antibiotic compound. From Klebsiella pneumoniae.
   4265..4312    +  polyA_signal   HSV TK poly(A) signal: herpes simplex virus thymidine kinase polyadenylation signal (Cole and Stacy, 1985)
   4403..4419    -  polyA_signal   bGH poly(A) signal (fragment): bovine growth hormone polyadenylation signal
   4641..5229    +  rep_origin     ori: high-copy-number ColE1/pMB1/pBR322/pUC origin of replication
