[The description below was written by a language model from this plasmid's Addgene catalogue record and pLannotate feature annotations shown in this document.]
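Description:
Venus-BimEL(Bid)-pEGFP-C1 is a 5.3 kb mammalian expression plasmid built on the pEGFP-C1 backbone, in which the fluorescent protein position upstream of the cloning site is occupied by Venus, a rapidly maturing yellow Aequorea-derived protein, rather than EGFP. It is maintained in E. coli at high copy through a ColE1/pUC-type origin and also carries an f1 origin. A single Tn5 NeoR/KanR aminoglycoside phosphotransferase gene serves for selection in both hosts. A bacterial bla-type promoter placed next to the SV40 enhancer/early promoter drives it, giving kanamycin resistance in bacteria and G418 resistance in transfected mammalian cells, with an HSV TK polyadenylation signal downstream. The short large T antigen, ble and bGH poly(A) matches in the annotation are fragments, most likely backbone remnants rather than functional elements.

The payload is a single fusion reading frame under the human CMV immediate early enhancer and promoter, terminated by the SV40 poly(A) signal. Venus sits at the N terminus and is followed by full-length mouse BimEL (Bcl2l11), the longest isoform of this pro-apoptotic BH3-only protein. According to the record, the native Bim BH3 region has been removed and replaced with the BH3 region of mouse Bid, and the insert was introduced by ligation-independent cloning. The feature table annotates the whole insert simply as Bcl2l11 and does not mark the swapped segment.

The stated purpose is to examine the effect of exchanging the BH3 region in the context of full-length BimEL. The associated study measured BCL-2 family protein interactions and their inhibition in live cells, a setting in which the Venus tag provides a fluorescent readout for the chimeric protein.
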