Addgene plasmid #166759: Venus-BimEL(Bid)-pEGFP-C1
Purpose: To examine effect of swapping the BH3 region in full length BimEL with that of Bid
Depositing lab: David Andrews. Depositing organization: Sunnybrook Research Institute. Publication: Efficacy and specificity of inhibitors of BCL-2 family protein interactions assessed by affinity measurements in live cells. Osterlund EJ, Hirmiz N, Pemberton JM, Nougarede A, Liu Q, Leber B, Fang Q, Andrews DW. Sci Adv. 2022 Apr 22;8(16):eabm7375. doi: 10.1126/sciadv.abm7375. Epub 2022 Apr 20. PubMed 35442739.
Backbone
  Vector backbone: pEGFP-C1
  Vector type: Mammalian Expression
  Selectable markers: Neomycin (select with G418)
Growth in bacteria
  Bacterial resistance: Kanamycin, 50 μg/mL
  Growth temperature: 37°C
  Growth strain: DH5alpha
  Copy number: High Copy
Gene/Insert
  Gene/Insert name: BimEL(Bid) (alt name: BimEL-Bid, BimEL(Bid BH3), VBimEL(Bid), VBimEL(Bid BH3))
  Species: M. musculus (mouse)
  Mutation: BH3 region removed and inserted BH3 of mouse Bid protein
  Entrez Gene: Bcl2l11 (a.k.a. 1500006F24Rik, Bim, Bod, bcl2-L-11); Bid (a.k.a. 2700049M22Rik)
  Promoter: CMV
  Tag / fusion protein: Venus (N terminal on backbone)
  Cloning method: Ligation Independent Cloning
  Sequencing primers: 5′ TGACGCAAATGGGCGGTAGG; 3′ TCGCCCTTTGACGTTGGAGTCCAC
Terms and licenses: Academic/Nonprofit Terms; Industry Terms: Not Available to Industry
Depositor comments: BH3 region removed and inserted BH3 of Bid protein
How to cite: Venus-BimEL(Bid)-pEGFP-C1 was a gift from David Andrews (Addgene plasmid # 166759 ; http://n2t.net/addgene:166759 ; RRID:Addgene_166759)
