>Addgene plasmid #166759 | Venus-BimEL(Bid)-pEGFP-C1 | depositor partial sequence | sequence record 323707 | Bid BH3 region
TCTGCGCATCATCCACAACATTGCCAGACATCTCGCCCAAATAGGCGATGAGATGGACCACAAC
